>Addgene plasmid #60351 | pET-22HT-MSI1(7-192)G64A | addgene partial sequence | sequence record 98897 | T7 5'-TAATACGACTCACTATAGGG-3'
TTGTTTAACTTTAAGAAGGAGATATACATATGCATCATCATCATCATCACGGCGAAAACCTGTATTTTCA
GGGCGGATCCCAGCCCGGCCTCGCCTCCCCGGACTCGCCGCACGACCCCTGCAAGATGTTCATCGGAGGA
CTCAGTTGGCAGACCACGCAGGAAGGGCTGCGCGAATACTTCGGCCAGTTCGGGGAGGTGAAAGAGTGTC
TGGTGATGCGGGACCCCCTGACCAAAAGATCCAGGGGTTTCGCCTTCGTCACTTTCATGGACCAGGCGGG
GGTGGATAAAGTGCTGGCGCAATCTCGGCACGAGCTCGACTCCAAAACAATTGACCCCAAGGTGGCCTTT
CCTCGGAGAGCACAGCCTAAGATGGTCACTCGAACTAAGAAGATCTTTGTGGGGGGGCTGTCTGTGAACA
CCACGGTGGAGGACGTGAAGCACTATTTTGAGCAGTTCGGAAAGGTGGATGATGCCATGCTGATGTTCGA
CAAAACCACCAACAGGCACAGAGGGTTCGGGTTTGTCACGTTCGAGAGTGAGGACATCGTAGAGAAAGTG
TGTGAGATCCACTTCCATGAAATCAACAACAAAATGGTGGAATGCAAGAAAGCTCAGCCAAAGGAGGTGA
TGTC
