>Addgene plasmid #60351 | pET-22HT-MSI1(7-192)G64A | addgene partial sequence | sequence record 99483 | T7term 5'-GCTAGTTATTGCTCAGCGG-3'
GCAGCCGGATCTCAGTGGTGGTGGTGGTGGTGCTCGAGTGCGGCCGCAAGCTTTCACGGGGACATCACCT
CCTTTGGCTGAGCTTTCTTGCATTCCACCATTTTGTTGTTGATTTCATGGAAGTGGATCTCACACACTTT
CTCTACGATGTCCTCACTCTCGAACGTGACAAACCCGAACCCTCTGTGCCTGTTGGTGGTTTTGTCGAAC
ATCAGCATGGCATCATCCACCTTTCCGAACTGCTCAAAATAGTGCTTCACGTCCTCCACCGTGGTGTTCA
CAGACAGCCCCCCCACAAAGATCTTCTTAGTTCGAGTGACCATCTTAGGCTGTGCTCTCCGAGGAAAGGC
CACCTTGGGGTCAATTGTTTTGGAGTCGAGCTCGTGCCGAGATTGCGCCAGCACTTTATCCACCCCCGCC
TGGTCCATGAAAGTGACGAAGGCGAAACCCCTGGATCTTTTGGTCAGGGGGTCCCGCATCACCAGACACT
CTTTCACCTCCCCGAACTGGCCGAAGTATTCGCGCAGCCCTTCCTGCGTGGTCTGCCAACTGAGTCCTCC
GATGAACATCTTGCAGGGGTCGTGCGGCGAGTCCGGGGAGGCGAGGCCGGGCTGGGATCCGCCCTGAAAA
TACAGGTTTTCGCCGTGATGATGATGATGATGCATATGTATATCTCCTTCTTAAAGTTAAACAAAATTAT
TTCTAGAGGGGAATTGTTATCCGCTCACAATTCCCCTATAGTGAGTCGTATTAATTTCGCGGGATCGAGA
TCTCGATCCTCTACGCCGGACGCATCGTGGCCGGCATCAA
