[The description below was written by a language model from this plasmid's Addgene catalogue record.]
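Description:
pET-22HT-MSI1(7-192)G64A is a bacterial expression plasmid built on a modified pET-22b backbone and used to produce a mutant fragment of the mouse RNA-binding protein Musashi-1 (Msi1) in E. coli. In the "22HT" derivative, the pelB periplasmic leader normally present in pET-22b has been replaced by a His6-Gly tag followed by a TEV protease recognition site. The protein is therefore made in the cytoplasm with an N-terminal affinity handle, which can be cleaved off after purification. The plasmid is recorded as high copy and carries ampicillin resistance for selection. The total size is about 6 kb, of which roughly 5.4 kb is backbone.

The insert is a 573 bp fragment encoding amino acids 7-192 of mouse Msi1, described in the record as the RNA-binding domain (RBD) region. It was cloned between BamHI and HindIII sites, both of which were retained. It carries a G64A point substitution and is otherwise the counterpart of the wild-type pET-22HT-MSI1(7-192) construct from the same collection. Transcription is driven by the T7 promoter, so expression requires a host strain that supplies T7 RNA polymerase, as is standard for pET vectors. The T7 terminator lies downstream, as implied by the listed sequencing primer.

The construct serves to express and purify recombinant G64A Msi1 RBD. The associated publication concerns allosteric inhibition of this stem cell RNA-binding protein by an intermediary metabolite, which suggests the mutant is compared with the wild-type domain in biochemical or binding studies. The record does not state the specific functional consequence of the G64A change. No feature table was supplied, so element positions cannot be confirmed.
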