Addgene plasmid #60351: pET-22HT-MSI1(7-192)G64A
Purpose: G64A mutant of the mouse MSI1 RBD
Depositing lab: Sean Ryder. Depositing organization: University of Massachusetts, Worcester. Publication: Allosteric inhibition of a stem cell RNA-binding protein by an intermediary metabolite. Clingman CC, Deveau LM, Hay SA, Genga RM, Shandilya SM, Massi F, Ryder SP. Elife. 2014 Jun 16:e02848. doi: 10.7554/eLife.02848. PubMed 24935936.
Backbone
  Vector backbone: pET-22b
  Backbone manufacturer: Invitrogen
  Backbone size w/o insert (bp): 5400
  Total vector size (bp): 6000
  Modifications to backbone: pelB leader sequence was replaced with a His6-Gly tag followed by a TEV protease site. See pET-22HT-MSI1 (7–192) Addgene plasmid # 60245
  Vector type: Bacterial Expression
Growth in bacteria
  Bacterial resistance: Ampicillin, 100 μg/mL
  Growth temperature: 37°C
  Growth strain: DH5alpha
  Copy number: High Copy
Gene/Insert
  Gene/Insert name: mouse MSI1 (7-192)
  Species: M. musculus (mouse)
  Insert size (bp): 573
  Mutation: G64A; contains amino acids 7-192 of Msi1
  GenBank ID: NM_008629.1
  Entrez Gene: Msi1 (a.k.a. Msi1h, Musahi1, m-Msi-1)
  Promoter: T7
  Tag / fusion protein: His (N terminal on backbone); TEV protease site (N terminal on backbone)
  Cloning method: Restriction Enzyme; 5′ cloning site BamHI (not destroyed); 3′ cloning site HindIII (not destroyed)
  Sequencing primers: 5′ T7; 3′ T7-term
Terms and licenses: Academic/Nonprofit Terms; Industry Terms: Not Available to Industry
How to cite: pET-22HT-MSI1(7-192)G64A was a gift from Sean Ryder (Addgene plasmid # 60351 ; http://n2t.net/addgene:60351 ; RRID:Addgene_60351)
